>Addgene plasmid #167517 | pFLxR4 | addgene full sequence | sequence record 332867 | Addgene NGS Result
ATTATTCTGTATGTGTCGTCGGCATTTATGTTTTTCATTCTGCCCCTCCGAAAGGCTTAAGTCCTCGCGT
AGTACCTGGGCGCTATCATGCCATACCGCGAAAGGTTTTGCGCCATTCGATGGCGCGCCGCCCAATTATT
GAAGGCCTCCCTAACGGGGGGCCTTTTTTTGTTTCTGGTCTCCCGCTTAACGATCGTTGGCTGACCTGTA
GGATCGTACAGGTTTACGCAAGAAAATGGTTTGTTACAGTCGAATAAAAGCTGTCACCGGATGTGCTTTC
CGGTCTGATGAGTCCGTGAGGACGAAACAGCCTCTACAAATAATTTTGTTTAAGAACTGGGAAGAGCGCA
GATTAAAGAGGAGAAATACTAGATGGCTTCCTCCGAAGACGTTATCAAAGAGTTCATGCGTTTCAAAGTT
CGTATGGAAGGTTCCGTTAACGGTCACGAGTTCGAAATCGAAGGTGAAGGTGAAGGTCGTCCGTACGAAG
GTACCCAGACCGCTAAACTGAAAGTTACCAAAGGTGGTCCGCTGCCGTTCGCTTGGGACATCCTGTCCCC
GCAGTTCCAGTACGGTTCCAAAGCTTACGTTAAACACCCGGCTGACATCCCGGACTACCTGAAACTGTCC
TTCCCGGAAGGTTTCAAATGGGAACGTGTTATGAACTTCGAAGACGGTGGTGTTGTTACCGTTACCCAGG
ACTCCTCCCTGCAAGACGGTGAGTTCATCTACAAAGTTAAACTGCGTGGTACCAACTTCCCGTCCGACGG
TCCGGTTATGCAGAAAAAAACCATGGGTTGGGAAGCTTCCACCGAACGTATGTACCCGGAAGACGGTGCT
CTGAAAGGTGAAATCAAAATGCGTCTGAAACTGAAAGACGGTGGTCACTACGACGCTGAAGTTAAAACCA
CCTACATGGCTAAAAAACCGGTTCAGCTGCCGGGTGCTTACAAAACCGACATCAAACTGGACATCACCTC
CCACAACGAAGACTACACCATCGTTGAACAGTACGAACGTGCTGAAGGTCGTCACTCCACCGGTGCTTAA
TAACGCTGATAGTGCTAGTGTAGATCGCGCTTTCCAGTCGGGAAACCTGTCGTGCCAGCTGCATTAATGA
ATCGGCCAACGCGCGGGGAGAGGCGGTTTGCGTATTGGGCGCATGCATAAAAACTGTTGTAATTCATTAA
GCATTCTGCCGACATGGAAGCCATCACAAACTGCATGATGAACCTGAATCGCCAGCGGCATCAGCACCTT
GTCGCCTTGCGTATAATATTTGCCCATTCAAATATGTATCCGCTCATGAGACAATAACCCTGATAAATGC
TTCAATAATATTGAAAAAGGAAGAGTATGAGTATTCAACATTTCCGTGTCGCCCTTATTCCCTTTTTTGC
GGCATTTTGCCTTCCTGTTTTTGCTCACCCAGAAACGCTGGTGAAAGTAAAAGATGCTGAAGATCAGTTG
GGTGCACGAGTGGGTTACATCGAACTGGATCTCAACAGCGGTAAGATCCTTGAGAGTTTTCGCCCCGAAG
AACGTTTTCCAATGATGAGCACTTTTAAAGTTCTGCTATGTGGCGCGGTATTATCCCGTATTGACGCCGG
GCAAGAGCAACTCGGTCGCCGCATACACTATTCTCAGAATGACTTGGTTGAGTACTCACCAGTCACAGAA
AAGCATCTTACGGATGGCATGACAGTAAGAGAATTATGCAGTGCTGCCATAACCATGAGTGATAACACTG
CGGCCAACTTACTTCTGACAACGATCGGAGGACCGAAGGAGCTAACCGCTTTTTTGCACAACATGGGGGA
TCATGTAACTCGCCTTGATCGTTGGGAACCGGAGCTGAATGAAGCCATACCAAACGACGAGCGTGACACC
ACGATGCCTGTAGCAATGGCAACAACGTTGCGCAAACTATTAACTGGCGAACTACTTACTCTAGCTTCCC
GGCAACAATTAATAGACTGGATGGAGGCGGATAAAGTTGCAGGACCACTTCTGCGCTCGGCCCTTCCGGC
TGGCTGGTTTATTGCTGATAAATCTGGAGCCGGTGAGCGTGGGTCTCGCGGTATCATTGCAGCACTGGGG
CCAGATGGTAAGCCCTCCCGTATCGTAGTTATCTACACGACGGGGAGTCAGGCAACTATGGATGAACGAA
ATAGACAGATCGCTGAGATAGGTGCCTCACTGATTAAGCATTGGTAACTGTCAGACCAAGTTTACTCATA
TATACTTTAGATTGATTTAAAACTTCATTTTTAATTTAAAAGGATCTAGGTGAAGATCCTTTTTGATAAT
CTCATGACCAAAATCCAGGTGGCACTTTTCGGGGATCTTCAAATTCCCGTTGCACATAGCCCGGCAATTC
CTTTCCCTGCTCTGCCATAAGCGCAGCGAATGCCGGGTAATACTCGTCAACGATCTGATAGAGAAGGGTT
TGCTCGGGTCGGTGGCTCTGGTAACGACCAGTATCCCGATCCCGGCTGGCCGTCCTGGCCGCCACATGAG
GCATGTTCCGCGTCCTTGCAATACTGTGTTTACATACAGTCTATCGCTTAGCGGAAAGTTCTTTTACCCT
CAGCCGAAATGCCTGCCGTTGCTAGACATTGCCAGCCAGTGCCCGTCACTCCCGTACTAACTGTCACGAA
CCCCTGCAATAACTGTCACGCCCCCCTGCAATAACTGTCACGAACCCCTGCAATAACTGTCACGCCCCCA
AACCTGCAAACCCAGCAGGGGCGGGGGCTGGCGGGGTGTTGGAAAAATCCATCCATGATTATCTAAGAAT
AATCCACTAGGCGCGGTTATCAGCGCCCTTGTGGGGCGCTGCTGCCCTTGCCCAATATGCCCGGCCAGAG
GCCGGATAGCTGGTCTATTCGCTGCGCTAGGCTACACACCGCCCCACCGCTGCGCGGCAGGGGGAAAGGC
GGGCAAAGCCCGCTAAACCCCACACCAAACCCCGCAGAAATACGCTGGAGCGCTTTTAGCCGCTTTAGCG
GCCTTTCCCCCTACCCGAAGGGTGGGGGCGCGTGTGCAGCCCCGCAGGGCCTGTCTCGGTCGATCATTCA
GCCCGGCTCATCCTTCTGGCGTGGCGGCAGACCGAACAAGGCGCGGTCGTGGTCGCGTTCAAGGTACGCA
TCCATTGCCGCCATGAGCCGATCCTCCGGCCACTCGCTGCTGTTCACCTTGGCCAAAATCATGGCCCCCA
CCAGCACCTTGCGCCTTGTTTCGTTCTTGCGCTCTTGCTGCTGTTCCCTTGCCCGCACCCGCTGAATTTC
GGCATTGATTCGCGCTCGTTGTTCTTCGAGCTTGGCCAGCCGATCCGCCGCCTTGTTGCTCCCCTTAACC
ATCTTGACACCCCATTGTTAATGTGCTGTCTCGTAGGCTATCATGGAGGCACAGCGGCGGCAATCCCGAC
CCTACTTTGTAGGGGAGGGCGCACTTACCGGTTTCTCTTCGAGAAACTGGCCTAACGGCCACCCTTCGGG
CGGTGCGCTCTCCGAGGGCCATTGCATGGAGCCGAAAAGCAAAAGCAACAGCGAGGCAGCATGGCGATTT
ATCACCTTACGGCGAAAACCGGCAGCAGGTCGGGCGGCCAATCGGCCAGGGCCAAGGCCGACTACATCCA
GCGCGAAGGCAAGTATGCCCGCGACATGGATGAAGTCTTGCACGCCGAATCCGGGCACATGCCGGAGTTC
GTCGAGCGGCCCGCCGACTACTGGGATGCTGCCGACCTGTATGAACGCGCCAATGGGCGGCTGTTCAAGG
AGGTCGAATTTGCCCTGCCGGTCGAGCTGACCCTCGACCAGCAGAAGGCGCTGGCGTCCGAGTTCGCCCA
GCACCTGACCGGTGCCGAGCGCCTGCCGTATACGCTGGCCATCCATGCCGGTGGCGGCGAGAACCCGCAC
TGCCACCTGATGATCTCCGAGCGGATCAATGACGGCATCGAGCGGCCCGCCGCTCAGTGGTTCAAGCGGT
ACAACGGCAAGACCCCGGAGAAGGGCGGGGCACAGAAGACCGAAGCGCTCAAGCCCAAGGCATGGCTTGA
GCAGACCCGCGAGGCATGGGCCGACCATGCCAACCGGGCATTAGAGCGGGCTGGCCACGACGCCCGCATT
GACCACAGAACACTTGAGGCGCAGGGCATCGAGCGCCTGCCCGGTGTTCACCTGGGGCCGAACGTGGTGG
AGATGGAAGGCCGGGGCATCCGCACCGACCGGGCAGACGTGGCCCTGAACATCGACACCGCCAACGCCCA
GATCATCGACTTACAGGAATACCGGGAGGCAATAGACCATGAACGCAATCGACAGAGTGAAGAAATCCAG
AGGCATCAACGAGTTAGCGGAGCAGATCGAACCGCTGGCCCAGAGCATGGCGACACTGGCCGACGAAGCC
CGGCAGGTCATGAGCCAGACCCAGCAGGCCAGCGAGGCGCAGGCGGCGGAGTGGCTGAAAGCCCAGCGCC
AGACAGGGGCGGCATGGGTGGAGCTGGCCAAAGAGTTGCGGGAGGTAGCCGCCGAGGTGAGCAGCGCCGC
GCAGAGCGCCCGGAGCGCGTCGCGGGGGTGGCACTGGAAGCTATGGCTAACCGTGATGCTGGCTTCCATG
ATGCCTACGGTGGTGCTGCTGATCGCATCGTTGCTCTTGCTCGACCTGACGCCACTGACAACCGAGGACG
GCTCGATCTGGCTGCGCTTGGTGGCCCGATGAAGAACGACAGGACTTTGCAGGCCATAGGCCGACAGCTC
AAGGCCATGGGCTGTGAGCGCTTCGATATCGGCGTCAGGGACGCCACCACCGGCCAGATGATGAACCGGG
AATGGTCAGCCGCCGAAGTGCTCCAGAACACGCCATGGCTCAAGCGGATGAATGCCCAGGGCAATGACGT
GTATATCAGGCCCGCCGAGCAGGAGCGGCATGGTCTGGTGCTGGTGGACGACCTCAGCGAGTTTGACCTG
GATGACATGAAAGCCGAGGGCCGGGAGCCTGCCCTGGTAGTGGAAACCAGCCCGAAGAACTATCAGGCAT
GGGTCAAGGTGGCCGACGCCGCAGGCGGTGAACTTCGGGGGCAGATTGCCCGGACGCTGGCCAGCGAGTA
CGACGCCGACCCGGCCAGCGCCGACAGCCGCCACTATGGCCGCTTGGCGGGCTTCACCAACCGCAAGGAC
AAGCACACCACCCGCGCCGGTTATCAGCCGTGGGTGCTGCTGCGTGAATCCAAGGGCAAGACCGCCACCG
CTGGCCCGGCGCTGGTGCAGCAGGCTGGCCAGCAGATCGAGCAGGCCCAGCGGCAGCAGGAGAAGGCCCG
CAGGCTGGCCAGCCTCGAACTGCCCGAGCGGCAGCTTAGCCGCCACCGGCGCACGGCGCTGGACGAGTAC
CGCAGCGAGATGGCCGGGCTGGTCAAGCGCTTCGGTGATGACCTCAGCAAGTGCGACTTTATCGCCGCGC
AGAAGCTGGCCAGCCGGGGCCGCAGTGCCGAGGAAATCGGCAAGGCCATGGCCGAGGCCAGCCCAGCGCT
GGCAGAGCGCAAGCCCGGCCACGAAGCGGATTACATCGAGCGCACCGTCAGCAAGGTCATGGGTCTGCCC
AGCGTCCAGCTTGCGCGGGCCGAGCTGGCACGGGCACCGGCACCCCGCCAGCGAGGCATGGACAGGGGCG
GGCCAGATTTCAGCATGTAGTGCTTGCGTTGGTACTCACGCCTGTTATACTATGAGTACTCACGCACAGA
AGGGGGTTTTATGGAATACGAAAAAAGCGCTTCAGGGTCGGTCTACCTGATCAAAAGTGACAAGGGCTAT
TGGTTGCCCGGTGGCTTTGGTTATACGTCAAACAAGGCCGAGGCTGGCCGCTTTTCAGTCGCTGATATGG
CCAGCCTTAACCTTGACGGCTGCACCTTGTCCTTGTTCCGCGAAGACAAGCCTTTCGGCCCCGGCAAGTT
TCTCGGTGACTGATATGAAAGACCAAAAGGACAAGCAGACCGGCGACCTGCTGGCCAGCCCTGACGCTGT
ACGCCAAGCGCGATATGCCGAGCGCATGAAGGCCAAAGGGATGCGTCAGCGCAAGTTCTGGCTGACCGAC
GACGAATACGAGGCGCTGCGCGAGTGCCTGGAAGAACTCAGAGCGGCGCAGGGCGGGGGTAGTGACCCCG
CCAGCGCCTAACCACCAACTGCCTGCAAAGGAGGCAATCAATGGCTACCCATAAGCCTATCAATATTCTG
GAGGCGTTCGCAGCAGCGCCGCCACCGCTGGACTACGTTTTGCCCAACATGGTGGCCGGTACGGTCGGGG
CGCTGGTGTCGCCCGGTGGTGCCGGTAAATCCATGCTGGCCCTGCAACTGGCCGCACAGATTGCAGGCGG
GCCGGATCTGCTGGAGGTGGGCGAACTGCCCACCGGCCCGGTGATCTACCTGCCCGCCGAAGACCCGCCC
ACCGCTATTCATCACCGCCTGCACGCCCTTGGGGCGCACCTCAGCGCCGAGGAACGGCAAGCCGTGGCTG
ACGGCCTGCTGATCCAGCCGCTGATCGGCAGCCTGCCCAACATCATGGCCCCGGAGTGGTTCGACGGCCT
CAAGCGCGCCGCCGAGGGCCGCCGCCTGATGGTGCTGGACACGCTGCGCCGGTTCCACATCGAGGAAGAA
AACGCCAGCGGCCCCATGGCCCAGGTCATCGGTCGCATGGAGGCCATCGCCGCCGATACCGGGTGCTCTA
TCGTGTTCCTGCACCATGCCAGCAAGGGCGCGGCCATGATGGGCGCAGGCGACCAGCAGCAGGCCAGCCG
GGGCAGCTCGGTACTGGTCGATAACATCCGCTGGCAGTCCTACCTGTCGAGCATGACCAGCGCCGAGGCC
GAGGAATGGGGTGTGGACGACGACCAGCGCCGGTTCTTCGTCCGCTTCGGTGTGAGCAAGGCCAACTATG
GCGCACCGTTCGCTGATCGGTGGTTCAGGCGGCATGACGGCGGGGTGCTCAAGCCCGCCGTGCTGGAGAG
GCAGCGCAAGAGCAAGGGGGTGCCCCGTGGTGAAGCCTAAGAACAAGCACAGCCTCAGCCACGTCCGGCA
CGACCCGGCGCACTGTCTGGCCCCCGGCCTGTTCCGTGCCCTCAAGCGGGGCGAGCGCAAGCGCAGCAAG
CTGGACGTGACGTATGACTACGGCGACGGCAAGCGGATCGAGTTCAGCGGCCCGGAGCCGCTGGGCGCTG
ATGATCTGCGCATCCTGCAAGGGCTGGTGGCCATGGCTGGGCCTAATGGCCTAGTGCTTGGCCCGGAACC
CAAGACCGAAGGCGGACGGCAGCTCCGGCTGTTCCTGGAACCCAAGTGGGAGGCCGTCACCGCTGATGCC
ATGGTGGTCAAAGGTAGCTATCGGGCGCTGGCAAAGGAAATCGGGGCAGAGGTCGATAGTGGTGGGGCGC
TCAAGCACATACAGGACTGCATCGAGCGCCTTTGGAAGGTATCCATCATCGCCCAGAATGGCCGCAAGCG
GCAGGGGTTTCGGCTGCTGTCGGAGTACGCCAGCGACGAGGCGGACGGGCGCCTGTACGTGGCCCTGAAC
CCCTTGATCGCGCAGGCCGTCATGGGTGGCGGCCAGCATGTGCGCATCAGCATGGACGAGGTGCGGGCGC
TGGACAGCGAAACCGCCCGCCTGCTGCACCAGCGGCTGTGTGGCTGGATCGACCCCGGCAAAACCGGCAA
GGCTTCCATAGATACCTTGTGCGGCTATGTCTGGCCGTCAGAGGCCAGTGGTTCGACCATGCGCAAGCGC
CGCCAGCGGGTGCGCGAGGCGTTGCCGGAGCTGGTCGCGCTGGGCTGGACGGTAACCGAGTTCGCGGCGG
GCAAGTACGACATCACCCGGCCCAAGGCGGCAGGCTGACCCCCCCCACTCTATTGTAAACAAGACATTTT
TATCTTTTATATTCAATGGCTTATTTTCCTGCTAATTGGTAATACCATGAAAAATACCATGCTCAGAAAA
GGCTTAACAATATTTTGAAAAATTGCCTACTGAGCGCTGCCGCACAGCTCCATAGCGTTTAAGGGCACCA
ATAACTGCCTTAAAAAAATTACGCCCCGCCCTGCCACTCATCGCAGTACGGCCTATTGGTTAAAAAATGA
GCTGATTTAACAAAAATTTAACGCGAATTTTAACAAAATATTAACGCTTACAATTTCCATTCGCCATTCA
GGCTGCGCAACTGTTGGGAAGGGCGATCGGTGCGGGCCTCTTCGCTATTACGCCAGCTGGCGAAAGGGGG
ATGTGCTGCAAGGCGATTAAGTTGGGTAACGCCAGGGTTTTCCCAGTCACGACGTTGTAAAACGACGGCC
AGTGATCAATTTTTAAAGTATGGGCAATCAATTGCTCCTGTTAAAATTGCTTTAGAAATACTTTGGCAGC
GGTTTGTTGTATTGAGTTTCATTTGCGCATTGGTTAAATGGAAAGTGACAGTACGCTCACTGCAACCTAA
TATTTTTGAAATATCCCAAGAGCTTTTTCCTTCGCATGCCCACGCTAAACATTCTTTTTCTCTTTTGGTT
AAATCGTTGTTTGATTTATTATTTGCTATATTTATTTTTCGATAATTATCAACTAGAGAAGGAACAATTA
ATGGTATGTTCATACACGCATGTAAAAATAAACTATCTATATAGTTGTCTTTTTCTGAATGTGCAAAACT
AAGCATTCCGAAGCCATTGTTAGCCGTATGAATAGGGAAACTAAACCCAGTGATAAGACCTGATGTTTTC
GCTTCTTTAATTACATTTGGAGATTTTTTATTTACAGCATTGTTTTCAAATATATTCCAATTAATTGGTG
AATGATTGGAGTTAGAATAATCTACTATAGGATCATATTTTATCAAATTAGCGTCATCATAATATTGCCT
CCATTTTTTAGGGTAATTATCTAGGATTGAAATATCAGATTTAACCATAGAATGAGGATAAATGATCGCG
AGTAAATAATATTCACAATGTACCATTTTAGTCATATCAGATAAGCATTGATTAATATCATTATTGCTTC
TACAAGCTTTAATTTTATTA
Features (pLannotate 1.2.2; 19 found; start..end, strand, type, name):
     78..123     -  promoter       lacI promoter (fragment): lacI
    261..310     +  misc_RNA       sTRSV HHRz: hammerhead ribozyme from the tobacco ringspot virus satellite RNA (Khvorova et al., 2003)
    373..1047    +  CDS            mRFP1: mRFP1 is a basic (constitutively fluorescent) red fluorescent protein published in 2002, derived from Discosoma sp.. It is reported to be a somewhat slowly-maturing monomer with low acid sensitivity.
   1078..1162    -  CDS            lacI (fragment): lac repressor; lacI; The lac repressor binds to the lac operator to inhibit transcription in E. coli. This inhibition can be relieved by adding lactose or isopropyl-β-D-thiogalactopyranoside (IPTG).
   1173..1287    -  CDS            CmR (fragment): chloramphenicol acetyltransferase; cat; confers resistance to chloramphenicol
   1285..1356    +  promoter       AmpR promoter: bla
   1357..2217    +  CDS            AmpR: β-lactamase; bla; confers resistance to ampicillin, carbenicillin, and related antibiotics
   2657..3051    -  rep_origin     RSF1010 oriV: replication origin of the broad-host-range plasmid RSF1010; requires the RSF1010 RepA/B/C proteins for replication (Scholz et al., 1989)
   3081..3362    -  CDS            mobC: MOBC_ECOLX - Protein predicted: Swiss-Prot protein existence level 4. This protein is essential to promote the specific transfer of the plasmid in the presence of conjugative plasmids. From Escherichia coli.
   3393..3480    +  oriT           RSF1010 oriT: origin of transfer of the broad-host-range plasmid RSF1010 (Scholz et al., 1989)
   4309..4719    +  CDS            mobB: MOBB2_ECOLX - Protein predicted: Swiss-Prot protein existence level 4. This protein is essential to promote the specific transfer of the plasmid in the presence of conjugative plasmids. From Escherichia coli.
   4719..5690    +  CDS            RSF1010 RepB: replication protein B of the broad-host-range plasmid RSF1010 (Scholz et al., 1989); repB
   6133..6207    +  ncRNA          Plasmid R1162: Accession: RF00043 - R1162-like plasmid antisense RNA
   6201..7037    +  CDS            repA: REPJ_ECOLX - Experimental evidence at protein level: Swiss-Prot protein existence level 1. This protein is involved in regulating the plasmid copy- number. Increasing the level of this protein results in a higher plasmid copy-number. From Escherichia coli.
   7027..7878    +  CDS            RSF1010 RepC (fragment): replication protein C of the broad-host-range plasmid RSF1010 (Scholz et al., 1989); repC
   8068..8099    -  CDS            CmR (fragment): chloramphenicol acetyltransferase confers resistance to chloramphenicol
   8099..8176    +  rep_origin     M13 ori (fragment): M13 bacteriophage origin of replication; arrow indicates direction of (+) strand synthesis
   8180..8335    -  CDS            lacZα (fragment): LacZα fragment of β-galactosidase; lacZ fragment
   8339..38      -  CDS            luxR (across the origin): LUXR_ALIFS - Experimental evidence at protein level: Swiss-Prot protein existence level 1. Transcriptional activator of the bioluminescence operon. Binds to the OHHL autoinducer. From Aliivibrio fischeri (Vibrio fischeri).
