[The description below was written by a language model from this plasmid's Addgene catalogue record and pLannotate feature annotations shown in this document.]
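Description:
pFLxR4 is a broad-host-range bacterial expression vector of about 9 kb, part of a plasmid toolbox built for controlled gene expression across the Proteobacteria. It replicates from the RSF1010 system. The feature table shows the RSF1010 oriV together with the repA, repB and repC replication genes it depends on, plus the R1162-like antisense RNA associated with this replicon family. Because the plasmid supplies its own replication proteins, it can be maintained in many Gram-negative hosts. It is recorded as low copy. An RSF1010 oriT and the mobB and mobC genes are also annotated, so the plasmid should be mobilisable by conjugation when a helper conjugative system is present. Selection relies on β-lactamase (AmpR) driven by its native bla promoter, giving ampicillin/carbenicillin resistance.

The payload is an inducible reporter cassette. The luxR gene from Aliivibrio fischeri lies on the reverse strand, spanning the sequence origin, next to a fragment annotated as the lacI promoter that appears positioned to drive it. LuxR is a transcriptional activator that binds an acyl-homoserine lactone autoinducer (OHHL). According to the catalogue entry it activates the PLuxB promoter, which is not itself annotated in the feature table but presumably sits in the gap upstream of the reporter. Downstream on the forward strand are an sTRSV hammerhead ribozyme, a self-cleaving insulator that standardises the 5′ end of the transcript, and the mRFP1 coding sequence. Red fluorescence therefore reports autoinducer-dependent expression. Short fragments of lacI, CmR, lacZα and M13 ori appear to be cloning remnants. The construct is suited to characterising Lux-based induction in diverse hosts, and the mRFP reporter could presumably be replaced by a gene of interest.
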