Addgene plasmid #167517: pFLxR4
Purpose: Broad-Host range expression vector, RSF1010 origin, LuxR activator, PLuxB promoter, mRFP, Carbenicillin Resistance Marker.
Depositing lab: Christopher Reisch. Depositing organization: University of Florida. Publication: A plasmid toolbox for controlled gene expression across the Proteobacteria. Schuster LA, Reisch CR. Nucleic Acids Res. 2021 Jun 14. pii: 6298615. doi: 10.1093/nar/gkab496. PubMed 34125913.
Backbone
  Vector backbone: pFLxR4
  Vector type: Bacterial Expression, Synthetic Biology
Growth in bacteria
  Bacterial resistance: Ampicillin, 100 μg/mL
  Growth temperature: 37°C
  Growth strain: DH5alpha
  Copy number: Low Copy
Gene/Insert
  Gene/Insert name: LuxR-mRFP
  Species: Synthetic
  Promoter: PLuxB
  Cloning method: Ligation Independent Cloning
  Sequencing primers: 5′ M13 fwd
Resource information
  A portion of this plasmid was derived from a plasmid made by: sAJM.1506 was from Addgene plasmid #108254
Terms and licenses: Academic/Nonprofit Terms; Industry Terms: Not Available to Industry
How to cite: pFLxR4 was a gift from Christopher Reisch (Addgene plasmid # 167517 ; http://n2t.net/addgene:167517 ; RRID:Addgene_167517)
